>Addgene plasmid #62429 | MXS_tTA2 | depositor full sequence | sequence record 102490 | Full Sequence
CATGATATCAAACGCGTAACTCGAGTCGCCACCATGTCTAGACTGGACAAGAGCAAAGTCATAAACTCTG
CTCTGGAATTACTCAATGAAGTCGGTATCGAAGGCCTGACGACAAGGAAACTCGCTCAAAAGCTGGGAGT
TGAGCAGCCTACCCTGTACTGGCACGTGAAGAACAAGCGGGCCCTGCTCGATGCCCTGGCAATCGAGATG
CTGGACAGGCATCATACCCACTTCTGCCCCCTGGAAGGCGAGTCATGGCAAGACTTTCTGCGGAACAACG
CCAAGTCATTCCGCTGTGCTCTCCTCTCACATCGCGACGGGGCTAAAGTGCATCTCGGCACCCGCCCAAC
AGAGAAACAGTACGAAACCCTGGAAAATCAGCTCGCGTTCCTGTGTCAGCAAGGCTTCTCCCTGGAGAAC
GCACTGTACGCTCTGTCCGCCGTGGGCCACTTTACACTGGGCTGCGTATTGGAGGATCAGGAGCATCAAG
TAGCAAAAGAGGAAAGAGAGACACCTACCACCGATTCTATGCCCCCACTTCTGAGACAAGCAATTGAGCT
GTTCGACCATCAGGGAGCCGAACCTGCCTTCCTTTTCGGCCTGGAACTAATCATATGTGGCCTGGAGAAA
CAGCTAAAGTGCGAAAGCGGCGGGCCGGCCGACGCCCTTGACGATTTTGACTTAGACATGCTCCCAGCCG
ATGCCCTTGACGACTTTGACCTTGATATGCTGCCTGCTGACGCTCTTGACGATTTTGACCTTGACATGCT
CCCCGGATGAGTCGACCAATTCGGGGAAATGTGCGCGGAACCCCTATTTGTTTATTTTTCTAAATACATT
CAAATATGTATCCGCTCATGAGACAATAACCCTGATAAATGCTTCAATAATATTGAAAAAGGAAGAGTAT
GAGTATTCAACATTTCCGTGTCGCCCTTATTCCCTTTTTTGCGGCATTTTGCCTTCCTGTTTTTGCTCAC
CCAGAAACGCTGGTGAAAGTAAAAGATGCTGAAGATCAGTTGGGTGCACGAGTGGGTTACATCGAACTGG
ATCTCAACAGCGGTAAGATCCTTGAGAGTTTTCGCCCCGAAGAACGTTTTCCAATGATGAGCACTTTTAA
AGTTCTGCTATGTGGCGCGGTATTATCCCGTATTGACGCCGGGCAAGAGCAACTCGGTCGCCGCATACAC
TATTCTCAGAATGACTTGGTTGAGTACTCACCAGTCACAGAAAAGCATCTTACGGATGGCATGACAGTAA
GAGAATTATGCAGTGCTGCCATAACCATGAGTGATAACACTGCGGCCAACTTACTTCTGACAACGATCGG
AGGACCGAAGGAGCTAACCGCTTTTTTGCACAACATGGGGGATCATGTAACTCGCCTTGATCGTTGGGAA
CCGGAGCTGAATGAAGCCATACCAAACGACGAGCGTGACACCACGATGCCTGTAGCAATGGCAACAACGT
TGCGCAAACTATTAACTGGCGAACTACTTACTCTAGCTTCCCGGCAACAATTAATAGACTGGATGGAGGC
GGATAAAGTTGCAGGACCACTTCTGCGCTCGGCCCTTCCGGCTGGCTGGTTTATTGCTGATAAATCTGGA
GCCGGTGAGCGTGGGTCTCGCGGTATCATTGCAGCACTGGGGCCAGATGGTAAGCCCTCCCGTATCGTAG
TTATCTACACGACGGGGAGTCAGGCAACTATGGATGAACGAAATAGACAGATCGCTGAGATAGGTGCCTC
ACTGATTAAGCATTGGTAACTGTCAGACCAAGTTTACTCATATATACTTTAGATTGATTTAAAACTTCAT
TTTTAATTTAAAAGGATCTAGGTGAAGATCCTTTTTGATAATCTCATGACCAAAATCCCTTAACGTGAGT
TTTCGTTCCACTGAGCGTCAGACCCCGTAGAAAAGATCAAAGGATCTTCTTGAGATCCTTTTTTTCTGCG
CGTAATCTGCTGCTTGCAAACAAAAAAACCACCGCTACCAGCGGTGGTTTGTTTGCCGGATCAAGAGCTA
CCAACTCTTTTTCCGAAGGTAACTGGCTTCAGCAGAGCGCAGATACCAAATACTGTTCTTCTAGTGTAGC
CGTAGTTAGGCCACCACTTCAAGAACTCTGTAGCACCGCCTACATACCTCGCTCTGCTAATCCTGTTACC
AGTGGCTGCTGCCAGTGGCGATAAGTCGTGTCTTACCGGGTTGGACTCAAGACGATAGTTACCGGATAAG
GCGCAGCGGTCGGGCTGAACGGGGGGTTCGTGCACACAGCCCAGCTTGGAGCGAACGACCTACACCGAAC
TGAGATACCTACAGCGTGAGCTATGAGAAAGCGCCACGCTTCCCGAAGGGAGAAAGGCGGACAGGTATCC
GGTAAGCGGCAGGGTCGGAACAGGAGAGCGCACGAGGGAGCTTCCAGGGGGAAACGCCTGGTATCTTTAT
AGTCCTGTCGGGTTTCGCCACCTCTGACTTGAGCGTCGATTTTTGTGATGCTCGTCAGGGGGGCGGAGCC
TATGGAAAAACGCCAGCAACGCGGCCTTTTTACGGTTCCTGGCCTTTTGCTGGCCTTTTGCTCACATGTT
CTTTCCTGCGTTATCCCCTGATTCTGTGGATAACCGTATTACCGCCTTTGAGTGAGCTGATACCGCTCGC
CGCAGCCGAACGACCGAGCGCAGCGAGTCAGTGAGC
Features (pLannotate 1.2.2; 5 found; start..end, strand, type, name):
     34..731     +  CDS            rtTA3 (fragment): reverse tetracycline transactivator 3 activates expression from Tet-responsive promoters in the presence of doxycycline
    661..771     +  CDS            VP48: 3 tandem repeats of the minimal activation domain of herpes simplex virus VP16 (Cheng et al., 2013)
    804..908     +  promoter       AmpR promoter: bla
    909..1769    +  CDS            AmpR: β-lactamase; bla; confers resistance to ampicillin, carbenicillin, and related antibiotics
   1940..2528    +  rep_origin     ori: high-copy-number ColE1/pMB1/pBR322/pUC origin of replication
