[The description below was written by a language model from this plasmid's Addgene catalogue record and pLannotate feature annotations shown in this document.]
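Description:
MXS_tTA2 is a small synthetic-biology building-block plasmid from the MXS-chaining cloning platform, a modular system designed for assembling mammalian expression constructs for imaging and flow cytometry. It is built on the minimal MXS_chaining backbone of about 1.9 kb. The backbone carries little beyond what is needed for propagation in E. coli: a high-copy ColE1/pUC-type origin of replication and a β-lactamase gene with its own bla promoter, which confers ampicillin resistance. The full sequence record is roughly 2.7 kb.

The payload is a synthetic tetracycline-controlled transactivator coding sequence of about 770 bp, inserted between MluI and SalI sites that are both preserved. This is consistent with the part being excised or chained to other modules. Automated annotation recognises most of the insert as a TetR-derived transactivator. It also finds a C-terminal activation domain made of three tandem repeats of the minimal herpes simplex virus VP16 activation motif, the architecture typical of second-generation Tet transactivators.

The record is inconsistent about which variant this is. The plasmid name indicates tTA2, the Tet-Off form that activates Tet-responsive promoters in the absence of doxycycline. The purpose field instead reads "rTA2", and the annotation tool matched the sequence as a fragment of the closely related reverse transactivator rtTA3, a Tet-On form. The variant should therefore be confirmed from the sequence.

No promoter, polyadenylation signal or mammalian selection marker is annotated around the insert. The plasmid therefore appears to be a coding-sequence donor rather than a ready-to-use expression vector. Its transactivator would be combined with promoter and terminator modules to build doxycycline-regulated expression systems.
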