Addgene plasmid #62429: MXS_tTA2
Purpose: MXS_chaining vector with rTA2
Depositing lab: Pierre Neveu. Depositing organization: European Molecular Biology Laboratory (EMBL), Heidelberg. Publication: MXS-Chaining: A Highly Efficient Cloning Platform for Imaging and Flow Cytometry Approaches in Mammalian Systems. Sladitschek HL, Neveu PA. PLoS One. 2015 Apr 24;10(4):e0124958. doi: 10.1371/journal.pone.0124958. eCollection 2015. PONE-D-15-01385 PubMed 25909630.
Backbone
  Vector backbone: MXS_chaining vector
  Backbone manufacturer: Neveu lab, Addgene plasmid #62394
  Backbone size w/o insert (bp): 1945
  Vector type: Synthetic Biology
Growth in bacteria
  Bacterial resistance: Ampicillin, 100 μg/mL
  Growth temperature: 37°C
  Growth strain: Mach1
  Copy number: High Copy
Gene/Insert
  Gene/Insert name: Tetracycline transactivator
  Species: Synthetic
  Insert size (bp): 773
  Cloning method: Restriction Enzyme; 5′ cloning site MluI (not destroyed); 3′ cloning site SalI (not destroyed)
  Sequencing primers: 5′ TTACCGCCTTTGAGTGAG; 3′ TTGTCTCATGAGCGGATAC
Terms and licenses: Academic/Nonprofit Terms; Industry Terms: Not Available to Industry
How to cite: MXS_tTA2 was a gift from Pierre Neveu (Addgene plasmid # 62429 ; http://n2t.net/addgene:62429 ; RRID:Addgene_62429)
