>Addgene plasmid #62429 | MXS_tTA2 | addgene partial sequence | sequence record 104725 | pBR322ori-F 5'-GGGAAACGCCTGGTATCTTT-3'
GTGATGCTCGTCAGGGGGGCGGAGCCTATGGAAAAACGCCAGCAACGCGGCCTTTTTACGGTTCCTGGCC
TTTTGCTGGCCTTTTGCTCACATGTTCTTTCCTGCGTTATCCCCTGATTCTGTGGATAACCGTATTACCG
CCTTTGAGTGAGCTGATACCGCTCGCCGCAGCCGAACGACCGAGCGCAGCGAGTCAGTGAGCCATGATAT
CAAACGCGTAACTCGAGTCGCCACCATGTCTAGACTGGACAAGAGCAAAGTCATAAACTCTGCTCTGGAA
TTACTCAATGAAGTCGGTATCGAAGGCCTGACGACAAGGAAACTCGCTCAAAAGCTGGGAGTTGAGCAGC
CTACCCTGTACTGGCACGTGAAGAACAAGCGGGCCCTGCTCGATGCCCTGGCAATCGAGATGCTGGACAG
GCATCATACCCACTTCTGCCCCCTGGAAGGCGAGTCATGGCAAGACTTTCTGCGGAACAACGCCAAGTCA
TTCCGCTGTGCTCTCCTCTCACATCGCGACGGGGCTAAAGTGCATCTCGGCACCCGCCCAACAGAGAAAC
AGTACGAAACCCTGGAAAATCAGCTCGCGTTCCTGTGTCAGCAAGGCTTCTCCCTGGAGAACGCACTGTA
CGCTCTGTCCGCCGTGGGCCACTTTACACTGGGCTGCGTATTGGAGGATCAGGAGCATCAAGTAGC
