>Addgene plasmid #62429 | MXS_tTA2 | addgene partial sequence | sequence record 104727 | AmpSeq-F 5'-ctcatgagcggatacatatttgaa-3'
GAATTGGTCGACTCATCCGGGGAGCATGTCAAGGTCAAAATCGTCAAGAGCGTCAGCAGGCAGCATATCA
AGGTCAAAGTCGTCAAGGGCATCGGCTGGGAGCATGTCTAAGTCAAAATCGTCAAGGGCGTCGGCCGGCC
CGCCGCTTTCGCACTTTAGCTGTTTCTCCAGGCCACATATGATTAGTTCCAGGCCGAAAAGGAAGGCAGG
TTCGGCTCCCTGATGGTCGAACAGCTCAATTGCTTGTCTCAGAAGTGGGGGCATAGAATCGGTGGTAGGT
GTCTCTCTTTCCTCTTTTGCTACTTGATGCTCCTGATCCTCCAATACGCAGCCCAGTGTAAAGTGGCCCA
CGGCGGACAGAGCGTACAGTGCGTTCTCCAGGGAGAAGCCTTGCTGACACAGGAACGCGAGCTGATTTTC
CAGGGTTTCGTACTGTTTCTCTGTTGGGCGGGTGCCGAGATGCACTTTAGCCCCGTCGCGATGTGAGAGG
AGAGCACAGCGGAATGACTTGGCGTTGTTCCGCAGAAAGTCTTGCCATGACTCGCCTTCCAGGGGGCAGA
AGTGGGTATGATGCCTGTCCAGCATCTCGATTGCCAGGGCATCGAGCAGGGCCCGCTTGTTCTTCACGTG
CCAGTACA
